Addgene plasmid #227832: pHM1 PDZD8-WT
Purpose: Used for microinjection of nematodes for expression of PDZD8-WT
Depositing lab: Sheng-cai Lin. Depositing organization: Xiamen University. Publication: AMPK targets PDZD8 to trigger carbon source shift from glucose to glutamine. Li M, Wang Y, Wei X, Cai WF, Wu J, Zhu M, Wang Y, Liu YH, Xiong J, Qu Q, Chen Y, Tian X, Yao L, Xie R, Li X, Chen S, Huang X, Zhang C, Xie C, Wu Y, Xu Z, Zhang B, Jiang B, Wang ZC, Li Q, Li G, Lin SY, Yu L, Piao HL, Deng X, Han J, Zhang CS, Lin SC. Cell Res. 2024 Jun 19. doi: 10.1038/s41422-024-00985-6. PubMed 38898113.
Backbone
  Vector backbone: pHM1
  Vector type: Worm Expression
Growth in bacteria
  Bacterial resistance: Ampicillin, 100 μg/mL
  Growth temperature: 37°C
  Growth strain: DH5alpha
  Copy number: High Copy
Gene/Insert
  Gene/Insert name: PDZD8
  Species: H. sapiens (human)
  Entrez Gene: PDZD8 (a.k.a. IDDADF, PDZK8)
  Tag / fusion protein: GFP (C terminal on insert)
  Cloning method: Ligation Independent Cloning
Terms and licenses: Academic/Nonprofit Terms; Industry Terms: Not Available to Industry
How to cite: pHM1 PDZD8-WT was a gift from Sheng-cai Lin (Addgene plasmid # 227832 ; http://n2t.net/addgene:227832 ; RRID:Addgene_227832)
