[The description below was written by a language model from this plasmid's Addgene catalogue record and pLannotate feature annotations shown in this document.]
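Description:
pHM1 PDZD8-WT is a worm expression plasmid of about 11.7 kb, built on the pHM1 backbone and intended for microinjection into nematodes to express wild-type human PDZD8. In bacteria it is maintained as a high-copy plasmid through a ColE1/pUC-type origin and selected with ampicillin via the β-lactamase gene and its own promoter. The backbone also carries leftover cloning-vector elements: a CAP binding site, lac promoter and partial lac operator, a piece of the pUC multiple cloning site, and short fragments annotated as lacI, rop, bom and an RSF origin. These appear to be residual sequence rather than functional parts of the design.

The payload is the full-length human PDZD8 coding sequence, inserted by ligation-independent cloning and followed by a GFP coding sequence, detected by the annotation as an Aequorea victoria-derived green variant. This matches the catalogue description of a C-terminal GFP tag. About 260 bases separate the two annotated reading frames, and the record does not describe what lies between them. PDZD8 is a tethering protein that links endoplasmic reticulum and mitochondrial membranes and supports calcium transfer between them, so the fusion allows its expression and localisation to be followed by fluorescence in transgenic animals. A Gateway attB2 site lies just downstream of GFP, followed by a short fragment matching the C. elegans aex-5 locus, which may belong to flanking worm genomic sequence.

The promoter driving expression in worms is not stated. Roughly 3.7 kb between the lac elements and the insert is unannotated and could hold it, but the record does not identify it, nor does it name a 3′ UTR. The "WT" label suggests the construct serves as the wild-type reference alongside mutant versions in work linking AMPK to PDZD8.
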