Features (pLannotate 1.2.2; 15 found; start..end, strand, type, name):
     77..210     +  rep_origin     RSF ori (fragment): Plasmids containing the RSF 1030 origin of replication can be propagated in E. coli cells that contain additional plasmids with compatible origins.
    212..304     +  CDS            lacI (fragment): lac repressor; lacI; The lac repressor binds to the lac operator to inhibit transcription in E. coli. This inhibition can be relieved by adding lactose or isopropyl-β-D-thiogalactopyranoside (IPTG).
    317..338     +  protein_bind   CAP binding site: CAP binding activates transcription in the presence of cAMP. E. coli catabolite activator protein
    353..383     +  promoter       lac promoter: promoter for the E. coli lac operon
    387..409     +  protein_bind   lac operator (fragment): The lac repressor binds to the lac operator to inhibit transcription in E. coli. This inhibition can be relieved by adding lactose or isopropyl-β-D-thiogalactopyranoside (IPTG). lac repressor encoded by lacI
   4165..4182    -  misc_feature   MCS (fragment): pUC18/19 multiple cloning site
   4262..7723    +  CDS            PDZD8: PDZD8_HUMAN - Also known as PDZK8. Experimental evidence at protein level: Swiss-Prot protein existence level 1. Molecular tethering protein that connects endoplasmic reticulum and mitochondria membranes (PubMed:29097544). PDZD8-dependent endoplasmic reticulum-mitochondria membrane tethering is essential for endoplasmic reticulum-mitochondria Ca(2+) transfer (PubMed:29097544). In neurons, involved in the regulation of dendritic Ca(2+) dynamics by regulating mitochondrial Ca(2+) uptake in neurons (PubMed:29097544). Plays an indirect role in the regulation of cell morphology and cytoskeletal org
   7983..8843    +  CDS            sg25: sg25 is a basic (constitutively fluorescent) green fluorescent protein published in 1997, derived from Aequorea victoria.
   8883..8907    -  protein_bind   attB2: mutant version of attB; recombination site for the Gateway® BP reaction BP Clonase™
   9425..9577    +  CDS            aex-5 (fragment): AEX5_CAEEL - Also known as kpc-3 From Caenorhabditis elegans.
   9704..9739    +  CDS            rop (fragment): Rop protein, which maintains plasmids at low copy number; rop
   9841..9940    +  misc_feature   bom (fragment): basis of mobility region from pBR322
  10042..10146   +  promoter       AmpR promoter: bla
  10147..11007   +  CDS            AmpR: β-lactamase; bla; confers resistance to ampicillin, carbenicillin, and related antibiotics
  11178..29      +  rep_origin     ori (across the origin): high-copy-number ColE1/pMB1/pBR322/pUC origin of replication
>Addgene plasmid #227832 | pHM1 PDZD8-WT | addgene full sequence | sequence record 479406 | Addgene NGS Result
GCTCGTCAGGGGGGCGGAGCCTATGGAAAAACGCCAGCAACGCGGCCTTTTTACGGTTCCTGGCCTTTTG
CTGGCCTTTTGCTCACATGTTCTTTCCTGCGTTATCCCCTGATTCTGTGGATAACCGTATTACCGCCTTT
GAGTGAGCTGATACCGCTCGCCGCAGCCGAACGACCGAGCGCAGCGAGTCAGTGAGCGAGGAAGCGGAAG
AGCGCCCAATACGCAAACCGCCTCTCCCCGCGCGTTGGCCGATTCATTAATGCAGCTGGCACGACAGGTT
TCCCGACTGGAAAGCGGGCAGTGAGCGCAACGCAATTAATGTGAGTTAGCTCACTCATTAGGCACCCCAG
GCTTTACACTTTATGCTTCCGGCTCGTATGTTGTGTGGAATTGTGAGCGGATAACAATTTCACACAGGAA
ACAGCTATGACCATGATTACGCCAAGCTTGCATGCGCGGCCGCACTGACTGGGCCGGCCTGCTAAATTGC
AACCCCGTGTTTTTGAAAAAATACATCATAACAGAGAAAACTCTTTAAAATCATATTGTTCAGCCAGGTC
ACAGTCAAGGACAATTTTGAATTTGACTCAATTTCAGTTACAGGCTCGGATAACGGCGCTGCCACGACCA
CCCTGGCCCCTTCTGACCCAACTTGTTAAATATTAATCTAAATACAAATAAGATTTAGTATGAACATTTA
CTGTTCATTTTGAATGTTGTTTTTTTACACATTTTCGTAGTTGAAAATTTTGACATATTTTAAGTGTTGG
AAAAGATATGAGACATTTGAGCGAACTCGTCCAAATTTGTGAAAATTTCCAAAAATCATCGTGAAAAATT
AAAAAACATATTTTCAGAGAAAAGGCTTAAACATTTTTGAATATGAATAAGTAACCTTTTTTAAAAATCG
GCATGTTTTTTTCTTTGAAGATCAATATTTTTGCGAAAGCCTACGATACTAAAAAATATTAACAGCAAAA
AGGTGTAAAATTAAAAAGTGATTGTTTCATCTGTTGACAAAAGTTTTGTCAAACAACTGGTTTTGGAATT
TATATGCAAAAACCTGTAAAAAGAGTGTTTATTGAATCTTGGACTTGACTTGTTTCATCGGACTGTAATT
TAGCAGGGGCTTAAGATAGGATGAATTGGTAAAGTGATAAAATATAGCTATTGGTATGCAAAATATTGTT
ACAATTGATTACTTTTTGGTATCATTCACGTTTCTGAAGTTACCGCCACTCAAAGTTAAATAAAATAATT
TTTGCAAGCATTTTTGACAACTTAAACGAATATGGCGGGACCAAAAAGGCCATGCCTGGAGCTGTTATTG
CATGTTTTTGATAAACTTACTGTCATACATCAGGGTACATAAGGTTTTTGATTTCACACAAAGAAAAAAA
AATCGAAAAAAAAACAATTTTTTTCCGTTGTCATAGTTGAAAAACCCTGTTGCTAAACAATTCTTCTAAT
TTTTCGTGGTAACTGCTACACAATCGGATTAAGGAAACCTAATTTTTTCTCACATATGTTGGAGAGCCTC
GATATTCTTGAACTTTTTGCATTCATTGTTTAATGTTTCTTCACATAGCTTCGTATATATTGCCAGCAAT
GCAAATCTTGAGCCATCGGTTGAAATGATTTTGAAAAGGTGCTCGGCATATCTGGGCTGAAAAAAAACTT
TTGTTTCAACGCATTAAACACTTTTCGGGGTTCTGTTCCAATTTTTTAAATAGTTGTAACACCCGCTAGA
ATTTCCGTTTCACCAAAGAAATCTTTGTTCACAGATTATTATATATTTCTTTTTTATGTATTTTGTCCAG
GTGATCCTAAATGTTTAAAAAACGTTCCAGCAGCTTTTAGTCTATACGAAGTATATTTTTTCTTATTTTG
GTTTATCGGAGGTATGCAGTTCCAAATGTTGGATTTTCTACCCTACTAGAAATTTCCTTTAGTTATACAA
TTTTAATTCGAAGTTGTATCTTGAAAAGGAAACCATCATCAACAACAAATAAGCTTGAGACTAGAATTGC
TAATCGTCTGCACCAAATATGAAATTCGTTGAATAAATTATATAAAACAGTTGACAATCATAAAGTATTT
TACATACATATGTATAGTTAATGTCATATTAGCATATTTAGTATTGAGTTAACACGCAGAAATACCAAAG
AAACCCTGTTTAATTCATTTCCATGTTTTATTCGCTTTAACTAGGGAATGACCAGAATAAGTGGAGCGAT
ATTCAAAAAAAAAAATTGTATCGGAAAGCTGACATTCTCTACTATAAGAATATGACTGAAATTTTTGCCC
ATTCGGGCTGGAAATCTGAATGGAAATTGTTTATATGAGGGGATCCATGGTTGTAGTTACAATTTTGAGA
AAAAAGTTTAAATTTTAGGGGAAAAGATGTTGAATGAATCATTATGGTGTTGGTCGACACATTGATCATG
CTGATATCGATCAGAAAAATTAAATTTGGGCTTTTATATAGTTTCGAAAAAACACGTTTAAATTTTTGAA
AAATTTTACGTTAGGGTGGAATTGAACCCCAGAGTCCCACCATGCTTGTCATCCACTCTATCCACTCGGC
CATCTCGCTGTTGCAGGCAGTACTAATTGGGGATAGTGAAAAGAGTTAACGTAGAATTTCAGACGTAAAA
ATTTCAGATTTCCAGCCCGAATGGGCAAAAATTTCAGTCATATTCTTATAGTAGAGAATGTCAGCTTTCC
GATACAATATTTTTTTTTTGAATATCGCTCCACTTATTCTGGTCATTCCCTAGTAAGTTTTTTCAGTTTT
ACCAGAAATAAAACCACTCATAAAAACTATAAACTACACATTTAAACTGTAAATGTTGGAAATCATTTTG
ACCATCAAACAATAGCTATCGGAAAATGCAAAGGCCATTCCGTGATGGCACGCTCTTCTTCTATCCATCG
CTCCTTTTCAACGAAACACACACACAAACGCAGACTATTGGAAAAGAAAAATATAGAAAAAACCTTTTTT
CTCCTTGTCCCTTGTGTTGATCTCACTTTTCAGTGGACGTGTGCAGTGTGGAGGCCAGAGACTGTGCTGA
CCGACGGACGCGCAGGCGGTAAACATACGTTGCAGTGGAGAGTGTAGTCCCTCGTCGGCTCTCTGTGTAT
TTCTTTCAATGCCTGTGTCTCGGTCTATCTTTGTCTCTATCTGTTTTAAAAGTTTTTTGCAAAGTTTCAA
TTTCTTTTTTATTTTCTCTTCTTTTTTTGCGCATTTATTTTTTTTAAAGAGCGCTGTTCTTCAATTGGAA
AACAGTATAACGATCGAAATAAAAAAAAAACTTGAAATAGTATCGGAATTGAGATGGGGGCAATTGAAAT
TGAAGACGCAACAAAAACATGTTTTTATCGTCTGAAATTATCTAAACTTTGAATCTAACGTGTCAATGGC
TACTTTTACAGTAGACTTTTTAGAGTAATGTTAAAAAGGATAATATAGGTTTTTCTTCAAACTATTTTGT
CACGCCGCATATATTCTTTTCATATTCCATTCGCAAAGTGCATGATGTAACAAAAATGAAACGTCATAAT
TTTTTAATCTTTCACACTTTTTTTGCCGGCCGTTAAATCAAAATCAAATCAACTTAATCCAACACGTGCG
GGCTTGCAATTTTATTACACCGGTGTCCTACAGCGCCATGTTATCTTCTTTGATTAGAGATCTCTCACGC
AACATTTGACATTGAAAATTTTGTCTCCGAATTGTTGTGTACCTACTTTGTCCCGATGTCCCAAATTTTC
ACTGATAACAAGAGATATCTCAACTGTTCTTATCACGTTGATACGTAGAACGTTTTACACTAAACCAAAT
TGCAGTCCCCTTCTACGAACCGTTTGCTAATTGTTTTGCATAGAACAGTGATCAATGTGTTGTGCTCACT
AGTCAATGATGTTCGTCTCTCATTTTTCCTACAACTTCACTGAAAAGGTTTTGAATATCTGGTGATTGTA
GGCAATCACACCACAGTTAATGGCCTGGCAAATAATGATAAGCGTGTGATAAACCTCACAAAAATACGCC
TAGAAGTGGTGATATCGCTAGTTTTGTGTCCTTTCGATTTTTTTCGTGTTGCTTTTTTCTGTGGATAAAC
CTTTGAACTTTACATTTTGTTTTCAGAGGCGCGCCTCTAGAGGATCCCCGGGATTGGCCAAAGGACCCAA
AGGTATGTTTCGAATGATACTAACATAACATAGAACATTTTCAGGAGGACCCTTGGCTAGCATGGGGCTG
CTGCTCATGATCCTGGCGTCGGCCGTGCTGGGTTCCTTCCTCACGCTCCTCGCCCAGTTCTTCCTGCTGT
ACCGCAGACAGCCCGAGCCGCCGGCGGACGAGGCCGCCCGCGCGGGCGAGGGCTTCCGCTACATCAAGCC
AGTGCCGGGCCTGCTCCTAAGGGAGTACCTTTATGGCGGCGGCCGGGATGAGGAGCCCTCCGGAGCGGCC
CCTGAGGGCGGCGCGACCCCCACCGCGGCCCCCGAGACCCCCGCCCCGCCGACGCGGGAGACTTGCTACT
TCCTCAACGCCACCATCCTATTCCTGTTCCGGGAGTTGCGGGACACCGCGCTGACCCGCCGCTGGGTCAC
CAAGAAGATCAAGGTGGAGTTCGAGGAGCTGCTGCAGACCAAGACGGCCGGGCGCCTGCTGGAGGGGCTG
AGCCTGCGGGACGTGTTCCTGGGCGAGACGGTGCCCTTCATCAAGACCATCCGGCTCGTGCGGCCAGTCG
TGCCCTCGGCCACCGGGGAGCCCGATGGCCCTGAAGGGGAGGCGCTGCCCGCCGCCTGCCCCGAGGAGCT
GGCCTTCGAGGCGGAGGTGGAGTACAACGGGGGCTTCCACCTGGCCATCGACGTGGACCTGGTCTTCGGC
AAGTCCGCCTACTTGTTTGTCAAGCTGTCCCGCGTGGTGGGAAGGCTGCGCTTGGTCTTTACGCGCGTGC
CCTTCACCCACTGGTTCTTCTCCTTCGTGGAAGACCCGCTGATCGACTTCGAGGTGCGCTCCCAGTTTGA
AGGGCGGCCCATGCCCCAGCTCACCTCCATCATCGTCAACCAGCTCAAGAAGATCATCAAGCGCAAGCAC
ACCCTACCGAATTACAAGATCAGGTTTAAGCCGTTTTTTCCATACCAGACCTTGCAAGGATTTGAAGAAG
ATGAAGAGCATATCCATATACAACAATGGGCACTTACTGAAGGCCGTCTTAAAGTTACGTTGTTAGAATG
TAGCAGGTTACTCATTTTTGGATCCTATGACAGAGAGGCAAATGTTCATTGTACACTTGAGTTAAGCAGT
AGTGTTTGGGAAGAAAAACAGAGGAGTTCTATTAAGACGGTTGAATTAATAAAAGGAAATTTACAAAGTG
TTGGACTTACACTTCGTCTTGTCCAGTCAACTGATGGGTATGCTGGGCACGTCATCATTGAAACTGTGGC
TCCAAACTCGCCTGCTGCAATTGCAGATCTTCAGCGGGGAGATCGACTTATCGCCATTGGAGGTGTGAAA
ATCACATCAACACTGCAAGTGTTGAAGCTTATCAAGCAGGCTGGTGACCGAGTCCTGGTGTACTATGAAA
GGCCTGTTGGCCAGAGTAATCAAGGTGCAGTGCTGCAAGATAACTTTGGCCAGTTGGAAGAAAACTTTTT
GTCAAGCTCATGCCAATCGGGTTATGAAGAGGAAGCTGCCGGGTTGACAGTAGATACTGAAAGTAGAGAG
CTGGATTCTGAATTTGAAGACTTGGCAAGTGATGTCAGAGCACAAAATGAGTTCAAAGATGAGGCACAAT
CATTAAGTCATAGTCCCAAACGTGTTCCAACAACACTTTCTATTAAACCCCTTGGAGCTATATCACCAGT
TTTAAACCGTAAATTAGCTGTAGGAAGTCACCCACTACCACCGAAAATTCAGTCCAAAGATGGAAATAAA
CCTCCACCCCTAAAAACTTCTGAGATAACAGACCCAGCACAAGTGTCAAAACCAACCCAAGGATCTGCTT
TCAAACCACCTGTGCCACCACGACCACAAGCGAAAGTTCCTTTGCCTTCCGCCGATGCTCCAAATCAGGC
AGAACCAGATGTTCTCGTTGAAAAGCCAGAGAAGGTGGTGCCACCTCCTCTTGTAGATAAATCTGCTGAA
AAGCAAGCAAAAAATGTGGATGCCATAGACGATGCAGCTGCACCTAAGCAATTTTTAGCAAAGCAAGAAG
TGGCCAAAGATGTCACTTCAGAAACTTCCTGCCCTACTAAGGACAGTTCGGACGACCGTCAAACATGGGA
ATCATCAGAAATTCTTTATCGTAATAAGCTAGGAAAATGGACAAGAACCAGAGCATCCTGTTTGTTTGAC
ATAGAAGCCTGTCACAGGTACTTAAACATTGCATTGTGGTGCAGGGATCCTTTCAAGTTGGGAGGTCTCA
TCTGTTTGGGGCATGTTAGTTTAAAACTTGAAGATGTGGCTTTAGGATGCCTAGCTACATCAAACACGGA
ATACCTTTCCAAATTGAGACTGGAAGCCCCCTCACCTAAGGCTATAGTCACTAGAACCGCACTACGCAAT
CTGAGTATGCAAAAGGGATTCAATGACAAATTTTGCTATGGTGACATTACTATTCACTTCAAATATTTGA
AAGAAGGAGAATCAGACCACCATGTAGTTACTAACGTAGAAAAAGAAAAAGAACCCCATTTGGTTGAAGA
AGTTTCTGTTCTCCCTAAAGAGGAGCAATTTGTTGGACAGATGGGTTTAACAGAAAACAAACACAGTTTT
CAGGATACTCAGTTCCAGAACCCAACATGGTGTGACTACTGTAAGAAAAAAGTTTGGACTAAAGCAGCTT
CCCAGTGTATGTTTTGTGCTTATGTTTGCCATAAAAAATGTCAAGAAAAGTGTCTAGCTGAGACTTCTGT
TTGTGGAGCAACTGATAGGCGAATAGACAGGACACTGAAAAACCTTAGGCTGGAAGGACAGGAAACCCTC
TTAGGCCTGCCTCCTCGTGTTGATGCTGAAGCTAGCAAGTCAGTCAATAAAACAACAGGTTTGACAAGGC
ATATTATCAATACTAGTTCTCGTTTATTAAATTTGCGTCAAGTCTCTAAAACTCGCCTTTCTGAACCAGG
AACCGATCTCGTAGAACCTTCACCAAAACACACACCCAACACGTCAGACAACGAAGGCAGTGACACGGAG
GTCTGTGGTCCAAACAGTCCTTCTAAACGGGGAAACAGCACAGGAATAAAGTTAGTGAGAAAAGAGGGTG
GTCTGGATGACAGTGTTTTCATTGCAGTTAAAGAAATTGGTCGTGATCTGTACAGGGGCTTGCCTACAGA
GGAAAGGATCCAGAAACTAGAGTTCATGTTGGATAAGCTACAGAATGAAATTGATCAGGAGTTGGAACAC
AATAATTCCCTTGTTAGAGAAGAAAAAGAGACAACTGATACAAGGAAAAAATCACTTCTTTCTGCTGCCT
TAGCTAAATCAGGTGAAAGGCTACAAGCTCTAACACTTCTTATGATTCACTACAGAGCAGGCATTGAAGA
TATAGAAACTTTAGAAAGTCTGTCTTTAGACCAGCACTCCAAAAAAATAAGCAAGTACACAGATGATACA
GAAGAAGACCTTGATAATGAAATAAGCCAACTAATAGACTCTCAGCCATTCAGCAGCATATCAGATGACT
TATTTGGCCCATCCGAGTCTGTGGGTACCGCTGTCTCATCCTACTTTCACCTAGTTAACTGCTTGTCTTA
AAATCTATGCTTCTCTTTAGTATCTAAAATTTTCCTAGAAGCTTACAAGTATATAAATGGTCTCTTCTCA
ATAAAGGTTGTATATTTATTCATCTTATTGAATCTGCCATTTCCTCGTTTTTGCGAGTTTATATACCTTC
CAATTTTCTTTCTATTGTATTTTCAACTTCTAATTTTAATTCAGGGAAACTGCTGTACCGGTAGAAAAAA
TGAGTAAAGGAGAAGAACTTTTCACTGGAGTTGTCCCAATTCTTGTTGAATTAGATGGTGATGTTAATGG
GCACAAATTTTCTGTCAGTGGAGAGGGTGAAGGTGATGCAACATACGGAAAACTTACCCTTAAATTTATT
TGCACTACTGGAAAACTACCTGTTCCATGGGTAAGTTTAAACATATATATACTAACTAACCCTGATTATT
TAAATTTTCAGCCAACACTTGTCACTACTTTCTGTTATGGTGTTCAATGCTTCTCGAGATACCCAGATCA
TATGAAACGGCATGACTTTTTCAAGAGTGCCATGCCCGAAGGTTATGTACAGGAAAGAACTATATTTTTC
AAAGATGACGGGAACTACAAGACACGTAAGTTTAAACAGTTCGGTACTAACTAACCATACATATTTAAAT
TTTCAGGTGCTGAAGTCAAGTTTGAAGGTGATACCCTTGTTAATAGAATCGAGTTAAAAGGTATTGATTT
TAAAGAAGATGGAAACATTCTTGGACACAAATTGGAATACAACTATAACTCACACAATGTATACATCATG
GCAGACAAACAAAAGAATGGAATCAAAGTTGTAAGTTTAAACATGATTTTACTAACTAACTAATCTGATT
TAAATTTTCAGAACTTCAAAATTAGACACAACATTGAAGATGGAAGCGTTCAACTAGCAGACCATTATCA
ACAAAATACTCCAATTGGCGATGGCCCTGTCCTTTTACCAGACAACCATTACCTGTCCACACAATCTGCC
CTTTCGAAAGATCCCAACGAAAAGAGAGACCACATGGTCCTTCTTGAGTTTGTAACAGCTGCTGGGATTA
CACATGGCATGGATGAACTATACAAATAGCATTCGTAGAATTCCAACTGAGCGCCGGTCGCTACCCAGCT
TTCTTGTACAAAGTGGTGATATCTGAGCTCCGCATCGGCCGCTGTCATCAGATCGCCATCTCGCGCCCGT
GCCTCTGACTTCTAAGTCCAATTACTCTTCAACATCCCTACATGCTCTTTCTCCCTGTGCTCCCACCCCC
TATTTTTGTTATTATCAAAAAACTTCTCTTAATTTCTTTGTTTTTTAGCTTCTTTTAAGTCACCTCTAAC
AATGAAATTGTGTAGATTCAAAAATAGAATTAATTCGTAATAAAAAGTCGAAAAAAATTGTGCTCCCTCC
CCCCATTAATAATAATTCTATCCCAAAATCTACACAATGTTCTGTGTACACTTCTTATGTTTTTTACTTC
TGATAAATTTTTTTGAAACATCATAGAAAAAACCGCACACAAAATACCTTATCATATGTTACGTTTCAGT
TTATGACCGCAATTTTTATTTCTTCGCACGTCTGGGCCTCTCATGACGTCAAATCATGCTCATCGTGAAA
AAGTTTTGGAGTATTTTTGGAATTTTTCAATCAAGTGAAAGTTTATGAAATTAATTTTCCTGCTTTTGCT
TTTTGGGGTTTCCCCTATTGTTTGTCAAGATTTCGAGGACGGCGTTTTTCTTGCTAAAATCACAAGTATT
GATGAGCACGATGCAAGAAAGATCGGAAGAAGGTTTGGGTTTGAGGCTCAGTGGAAGGTGAGTAGAAGTT
GATAATTTGAAATTGGAGTAGTGTCTATGGGGTTTTTGCCTTAAATGACAGAATACATTCCCAATATACC
AAACATAACTGTTTCTACTAGTCGGCCGTACGGGCCCTTTCGTCTCGCGCGTTTCGGTGATGACGGTGAA
AACCTCTGACACATGCAGCTCCCGGAGACGGTCACAGCTTGTCTGTAAGCGGATGCCGGGAGCAGACAAG
CCCGTCAGGGCGCGTCAGCGGGTGTTGGCGGGTGTCGGGGCTGGCTTAACTATGCGGCATCAGAGCAGAT
TGTACTGAGAGTGCACCATATGCGGTGTGAAATACCGCACAGATGCGTAAGGAGAAAATACCGCATCAGG
CGGCCTTAATTAAGGGCCTCGTGATACGCCTATTTTTATAGGTTAATGTCATGATAATAATGGTTTCTTA
GACGTCAGGTGGCACTTTTCGGGGAAATGTGCGCGGAACCCCTATTTGTTTATTTTTCTAAATACATTCA
AATATGTATCCGCTCATGAGACAATAACCCTGATAAATGCTTCAATAATATTGAAAAAGGAAGAGTATGA
GTATTCAACATTTCCGTGTCGCCCTTATTCCCTTTTTTGCGGCATTTTGCCTTCCTGTTTTTGCTCACCC
AGAAACGCTGGTGAAAGTAAAAGATGCTGAAGATCAGTTGGGTGCACGAGTGGGTTACATCGAACTGGAT
CTCAACAGCGGTAAGATCCTTGAGAGTTTTCGCCCCGAAGAACGTTTTCCAATGATGAGCACTTTTAAAG
TTCTGCTATGTGGCGCGGTATTATCCCGTATTGACGCCGGGCAAGAGCAACTCGGTCGCCGCATACACTA
TTCTCAGAATGACTTGGTTGAGTACTCACCAGTCACAGAAAAGCATCTTACGGATGGCATGACAGTAAGA
GAATTATGCAGTGCTGCCATAACCATGAGTGATAACACTGCGGCCAACTTACTTCTGACAACGATCGGAG
GACCGAAGGAGCTAACCGCTTTTTTGCACAACATGGGGGATCATGTAACTCGCCTTGATCGTTGGGAACC
GGAGCTGAATGAAGCCATACCAAACGACGAGCGTGACACCACGATGCCTGTAGCAATGGCAACAACGTTG
CGCAAACTATTAACTGGCGAACTACTTACTCTAGCTTCCCGGCAACAATTAATAGACTGGATGGAGGCGG
ATAAAGTTGCAGGACCACTTCTGCGCTCGGCCCTTCCGGCTGGCTGGTTTATTGCTGATAAATCTGGAGC
CGGTGAGCGTGGGTCTCGCGGTATCATTGCAGCACTGGGGCCAGATGGTAAGCCCTCCCGTATCGTAGTT
ATCTACACGACGGGGAGTCAGGCAACTATGGATGAACGAAATAGACAGATCGCTGAGATAGGTGCCTCAC
TGATTAAGCATTGGTAACTGTCAGACCAAGTTTACTCATATATACTTTAGATTGATTTAAAACTTCATTT
TTAATTTAAAAGGATCTAGGTGAAGATCCTTTTTGATAATCTCATGACCAAAATCCCTTAACGTGAGTTT
TCGTTCCACTGAGCGTCAGACCCCGTAGAAAAGATCAAAGGATCTTCTTGAGATCCTTTTTTTCTGCGCG
TAATCTGCTGCTTGCAAACAAAAAAACCACCGCTACCAGCGGTGGTTTGTTTGCCGGATCAAGAGCTACC
AACTCTTTTTCCGAAGGTAACTGGCTTCAGCAGAGCGCAGATACCAAATACTGTTCTTCTAGTGTAGCCG
TAGTTAGGCCACCACTTCAAGAACTCTGTAGCACCGCCTACATACCTCGCTCTGCTAATCCTGTTACCAG
TGGCTGCTGCCAGTGGCGATAAGTCGTGTCTTACCGGGTTGGACTCAAGACGATAGTTACCGGATAAGGC
GCAGCGGTCGGGCTGAACGGGGGGTTCGTGCACACAGCCCAGCTTGGAGCGAACGACCTACACCGAACTG
AGATACCTACAGCGTGAGCTATGAGAAAGCGCCACGCTTCCCGAAGGGAGAAAGGCGGACAGGTATCCGG
TAAGCGGCAGGGTCGGAACAGGAGAGCGCACGAGGGAGCTTCCAGGGGGAAACGCCTGGTATCTTTATAG
TCCTGTCGGGTTTCGCCACCTCTGACTTGAGCGTCGATTTTTGTGAT
